>Addgene plasmid #184028 | pcDNA flag-Pcbp2 | addgene full sequence | sequence record 362432 | Addgene NGS Result
GACGGATCGGGAGATCTCCCGATCCCCTATGGTGCACTCTCAGTACAATCTGCTCTGATGCCGCATAGTT
AAGCCAGTATCTGCTCCCTGCTTGTGTGTTGGAGGTCGCTGAGTAGTGCGCGAGCAAAATTTAAGCTACA
ACAAGGCAAGGCTTGACCGACAATTGCATGAAGAATCTGCTTAGGGTTAGGCGTTTTGCGCTGCTTCGCG
ATGTACGGGCCAGATATACGCGTTGACATTGATTATTGACTAGTTATTAATAGTAATCAATTACGGGGTC
ATTAGTTCATAGCCCATATATGGAGTTCCGCGTTACATAACTTACGGTAAATGGCCCGCCTGGCTGACCG
CCCAACGACCCCCGCCCATTGACGTCAATAATGACGTATGTTCCCATAGTAACGCCAATAGGGACTTTCC
ATTGACGTCAATGGGTGGAGTATTTACGGTAAACTGCCCACTTGGCAGTACATCAAGTGTATCATATGCC
AAGTACGCCCCCTATTGACGTCAATGACGGTAAATGGCCCGCCTGGCATTATGCCCAGTACATGACCTTA
TGGGACTTTCCTACTTGGCAGTACATCTACGTATTAGTCATCGCTATTACCATGGTGATGCGGTTTTGGC
AGTACATCAATGGGCGTGGATAGCGGTTTGACTCACGGGGATTTCCAAGTCTCCACCCCATTGACGTCAA
TGGGAGTTTGTTTTGGCACCAAAATCAACGGGACTTTCCAAAATGTCGTAACAACTCCGCCCCATTGACG
CAAATGGGCGGTAGGCGTGTACGGTGGGAGGTCTATATAAGCAGAGCTCTCTGGCTAACTAGAGAACCCA
CTGCTTACTGGCTTATCGAAATTAATACGACTCACTATAGGGAGACCCAAGCTGGCTAGCGTTTAAACTT
AAGCTTGGTACCGAGCTCGGATCCATGGACTACAAGGACGATGACGATAAGATGGATACCGGAGTGATCG
AGGGCGGACTGAACGTGACCCTGACAATCAGGCTGCTGATGCACGGAAAGGAAGTGGGCTCTATCATCGG
CAAGAAGGGAGAGAGCGTGAAGAAGATGAGGGAGGAGAGCGGAGCCAGAATCAACATCTCCGAGGGCAAC
TGCCCCGAGAGAATCATCACCCTGGCCGGCCCTACAAACGCTATCTTCAAGGCCTTTGCTATGATCATCG
ACAAGCTGGAGGAGGATATCAGCTCCTCTATGACCAACAGCACAGCTGCTTCCCGGCCACCTGTGACCCT
GAGGCTGGTGGTGCCTGCTTCTCAGTGCGGAAGCCTGATCGGCAAGGGCGGCTGTAAGATCAAGGAGATC
AGGGAGAGCACAGGAGCTCAGGTGCAGGTGGCTGGCGACATGCTGCCTAACTCTACCGAGAGAGCCATCA
CAATCGCTGGAATCCCACAGAGCATCATCGAGTGCGTGAAGCAGATCTGCGTGGTCATGCTGGAGTCCCC
ACCCAAGGGCGTGACCATCCCATACCGGCCCAAGCCTAGCTCCTCTCCCGTGATCTTCGCTGGAGGACAG
GACAGGTACTCCACAGGCTCCGATTCTGCTAGCTTTCCTCACACCACACCATCTATGTGCCTGAACCCAG
ACCTGGAGGGACCTCCACTGGAGGCCTACACCATCCAGGGCCAGTACGCTATCCCACAGCCCGATCTGAC
AAAGCTGCACCAGCTGGCCATGCAGCAGAGCCACTTCCCCATGACCCACGGCAACACAGGATTTTCCGGC
ATCGAGAGCTCCTCTCCTGAGGTGAAGGGATACTGGGCTGGCCTGGACGCTTCCGCTCAGACCACATCTC
ACGAGCTGACCATCCCAAACGATCTGATCGGATGTATCATCGGAAGGCAGGGCGCTAAGATCAACGAGAT
CAGACAGATGAGCGGCGCCCAGATCAAGATCGCTAACCCAGTGGAGGGCAGCACCGATAGGCAGGTGACC
ATCACAGGCTCTGCCGCTTCCATCTCTCTGGCCCAGTACCTGATCAACGTGCGCCTGAGCTCCGAGACAG
GCGGAATGGGCTCTAGCTGATCTAGAGGGCCCGTTTAAACCCGCTGATCAGCCTCGACTGTGCCTTCTAG
TTGCCAGCCATCTGTTGTTTGCCCCTCCCCCGTGCCTTCCTTGACCCTGGAAGGTGCCACTCCCACTGTC
CTTTCCTAATAAAATGAGGAAATTGCATCGCATTGTCTGAGTAGGTGTCATTCTATTCTGGGGGGTGGGG
TGGGGCAGGACAGCAAGGGGGAGGATTGGGAAGACAATAGCAGGCATGCTGGGGATGCGGTGGGCTCTAT
GGCTTCTGAGGCGGAAAGAACCAGCTGGGGCTCTAGGGGGTATCCCC
[124 nt withheld, positions 2358-2481]
C
[91 nt withheld, positions 2483-2573]
A
[49 nt withheld, positions 2575-2623]
CCTTTGACGTTGGAGTCCACGTTCTTT
[37 nt withheld, positions 2651-2687]
ACCCTATCTCGGTCTATTCTTTTGATTTATAAGGGATTTTGCCGATTTCGGCCTATTGGTTAAAAAATGA
GCTGATTTAACAAAAATTTAACGCGAATTAATTCTGTGGAATGTGTGTCAGTTAGGGTGTGGAAAGTCCC
CAGGCTCCCCAGCAGGCAGAAGTATGCAAAGCATGCATCTCAATTAGTCAGCAACCAGGTGTGGAAAGTC
CCCAGGCTCCCCAGCAGGCAGAAGTATGCAAAGCATGCATCTCAATTAGTCAGCAACCATAGTCCCGCCC
CTAACTCCGCCCATCCCGCCCCTAACTCCGCCCAGTTCCGCCCATTCTCCGCCCCATGGCTGACTAATTT
TTTTTATTTATGCAGAGGCCGAGGCCGCCTCTGCCTCTGAGCTATTCCAGAAGTAGTGAGGAGGCTTTTT
TGGAGGCCTAGGCTTTTGCAAAAAGCTCCCGGGAGCTTGTATATCCATTTTCGGATCTGATCAAGAGACA
GGATGAGGATCGTTTCGCATGATTGAACAAGATGGATTGCACGCAGGTTCTCCGGCCGCTTGGGTGGAGA
GGCTATTCGGCTATGACTGGGCACAACAGACAATCGGCTGCTCTGATGCCGCCGTGTTCCGGCTGTCAGC
GCAGGGGCGCCCGGTTCTTTTTGTCAAGACCGACCTGTCCGGTGCCCTGAATGAACTGCAGGACGAGGCA
GCGCGGCTATCGTGGCTGGCCACGACGGGCGTTCCTTGCGCAGCTGTGCTCGACGTTGTCACTGAAGCGG
GAAGGGACTGGCTGCTATTGGGCGAAGTGCCGGGGCAGGATCTCCTGTCATCTCACCTTGCTCCTGCCGA
GAAAGTATCCATCATGGCTGATGCAATGCGGCGGCTGCATACGCTTGATCCGGCTACCTGCCCATTCGAC
CACCAAGCGAAACATCGCATCGAGCGAGCACGTACTCGGATGGAAGCCGGTCTTGTCGATCAGGATGATC
TGGACGAAGAGCATCAGGGGCTCGCGCCAGCCGAACTGTTCGCCAGGCTCAAGGCGCGCATGCCCGACGG
CGAGGATCTCGTCGTGACCCATGGCGATGCCTGCTTGCCGAATATCATGGTGGAAAATGGCCGCTTTTCT
GGATTCATCGACTGTGGCCGGCTGGGTGTGGCGGACCGCTATCAGGACATAGCGTTGGCTACCCGTGATA
TTGCTGAAGAGCTTGGCGGCGAATGGGCTGACCGCTTCCTCGTGCTTTACGGTATCGCCGCTCCCGATTC
GCAGCGCATCGCCTTCTATCGCCTTCTTGACGAGTTCTTCTGAGCGGGACTCTGGGGTTCGAAATGACCG
ACCAAGCGACGCCCAACCTGCCATCACGAGATTTCGATTCCACCGCCGCCTTCTATGAAAGGTTGGGCTT
CGGAATCGTTTTCCGGGACGCCGGCTGGATGATCCTCCAGCGCGGGGATCTCATGCTGGAGTTCTTCGCC
CACCCCAACTTGTTTATTGCAGCTTATAATGGTTACAAATAAAGCAATAGCATCACAAATTTCACAAATA
AAGCATTTTTTTCACTGCATTCTAGTTGTGGTTTGTCCAAACTCATCAATGTATCTTATCATGTCTGTAT
ACCGTCGACCTCTAGCTAGAGCTTGGCGTAATCATGGTCATAGCTGTTTCCTGTGTGAAATTGTTATCCG
CTCACAATTCCACACAACATACGAGCCGGAAGCATAAAGTGTAAAGCCTGGGGTGCCTAATGAGTGAGCT
AACTCACATTAATTGCGTTGCGCTCACTGCCCGCTTTCCAGTCGGGAAACCTGTCGTGCCAGCTGCATTA
ATGAATCGGCCAACGCGCGGGGAGAGGCGGTTTGCGTATTGGGCGCTCTTCCGCTTCCTCGCTCACTGAC
TCGCTGCGCTCGGTCGTTCGGCTGCGGCGAGCGGTATCAGCTCACTCAAAGGCGGTAATACGGTTATCCA
CAGAATCAGGGGATAACGCAGGAAAGAACATGTGAGCAAAAGGCCAGCAAAAGGCCAGGAACCGTAAAAA
GGCCGCGTTGCTGGCGTTTTTCCATAGGCTCCGCCCCCCTGACGAGCATCACAAAAATCGACGCTCAAGT
CAGAGGTGGCGAAACCCGACAGGACTATAAAGATACCAGGCGTTTCCCCCTGGAAGCTCCCTCGTGCGCT
CTCCTGTTCCGACCCTGCCGCTTACCGGATACCTGTCCGCCTTTCTCCCTTCGGGAAGCGTGGCGCTTTC
TCATAGCTCACGCTGTAGGTATCTCAGTTCGGTGTAGGTCGTTCGCTCCAAGCTGGGCTGTGTGCACGAA
CCCCCCGTTCAGCCCGACCGCTGCGCCTTATCCGGTAACTATCGTCTTGAGTCCAACCCGGTAAGACACG
ACTTATCGCCACTGGCAGCAGCCACTGGTAACAGGATTAGCAGAGCGAGGTATGTAGGCGGTGCTACAGA
GTTCTTGAAGTGGTGGCCTAACTACGGCTACACTAGAAGAACAGTATTTGGTATCTGCGCTCTGCTGAAG
CCAGTTACCTTCGGAAAAAGAGTTGGTAGCTCTTGATCCGGCAAACAAACCACCGCTGGTAGCGGTGGTT
TTTTTGTTTGCAAGCAGCAGATTACGCGCAGAAAAAAAGGATCTCAAGAAGATCCTTTGATCTTTTCTAC
GGGGTCTGACGCTCAGTGGAACGAAAACTCACGTTAAGGGATTTTGGTCATGAGATTATCAAAAAGGATC
TTCACCTAGATCCTTTTAAATTAAAAATGAAGTTTTAAATCAATCTAAAGTATATATGAGTAAACTTGGT
CTGACAGTTACCAATGCTTAATCAGTGAGGCACCTATCTCAGCGATCTGTCTATTTCGTTCATCCATAGT
TGCCTGACTCCCCGTCGTGTAGATAACTACGATACGGGAGGGCTTACCATCTGGCCCCAGTGCTGCAATG
ATACCGCGAGACCCACGCTCACCGGCTCCAGATTTATCAGCAATAAACCAGCCAGCCGGAAGGGCCGAGC
GCAGAAGTGGTCCTGCAACTTTATCCGCCTCCATCCAGTCTATTAATTGTTGCCGGGAAGCTAGAGTAAG
TAGTTCGCCAGTTAATAGTTTGCGCAACGTTGTTGCCATTGCTACAGGCATCGTGGTGTCACGCTCGTCG
TTTGGTATGGCTTCATTCAGCTCCGGTTCCCAACGATCAAGGCGAGTTACATGATCCCCCATGTTGTGCA
AAAAAGCGGTTAGCTCCTTCGGTCCTCCGATCGTTGTCAGAAGTAAGTTGGCCGCAGTGTTATCACTCAT
GGTTATGGCAGCACTGCATAATTCTCTTACTGTCATGCCATCCGTAAGATGCTTTTCTGTGACTGGTGAG
TACTCAACCAAGTCATTCTGAGAATAGTGTATGCGGCGACCGAGTTGCTCTTGCCCGGCGTCAATACGGG
ATAATACCGCGCCACATAGCAGAACTTTAAAAGTGCTCATCATTGGAAAACGTTCTTCGGGGCGAAAACT
CTCAAGGATCTTACCGCTGTTGAGATCCAGTTCGATGTAACCCACTCGTGCACCCAACTGATCTTCAGCA
TCTTTTACTTTCACCAGCGTTTCTGGGTGAGCAAAAACAGGAAGGCAAAATGCCGCAAAAAAGGGAATAA
GGGCGACACGGAAATGTTGAATACTCATACTCTTCCTTTTTCAATATTATTGAAGCATTTATCAGGGTTA
TTGTCTCATGAGCGGATACATATTTGAATGTATTTAGAAAAATAAACAAATAGGGGTTCCGCGCACATTT
CCCCGAAAAGTGCCACCTGACGTC
Features (pLannotate 1.2.2; 21 found; start..end, strand, type, name):
     28..80      -  misc_feature   bom (fragment): basis of mobility region from pBR322
    235..614     +  enhancer       CMV enhancer: human cytomegalovirus immediate early enhancer
    615..818     +  promoter       CMV promoter: human cytomegalovirus (CMV) immediate early promoter
    814..847     +  LTR            5' LTR (truncated) (fragment): truncated 5' long terminal repeat (LTR) from HIV-1
    863..881     +  promoter       T7 promoter: promoter for bacteriophage T7 RNA polymerase
    935..951     +  CDS            5xFLAG (fragment): five tandem FLAG® epitope tags
    962..2047    +  CDS            Pcbp2: PCBP2_MOUSE - Also known as Cbp, Hnrnpx, Hnrpx. Experimental evidence at protein level: Swiss-Prot protein existence level 1. Single-stranded nucleic acid binding protein that binds preferentially to oligo dC. Major cellular poly(rC)-binding protein. Binds also poly(rU). Negatively regulates cellular antiviral responses mediated by MAVS signaling. It acts as an adapter between MAVS and the E3 ubiquitin ligase ITCH, therefore triggering MAVS ubiquitinationa and degradation (By similarity). From Mus musculus (Mouse).
   2088..2312    +  polyA_signal   bGH poly(A) signal: bovine growth hormone polyadenylation signal
   2316..2337    +  promoter       SV40 promoter (fragment): SV40 enhancer and early promoter
   2358..2786    +  rep_origin     f1 ori (sequence partly withheld): f1 bacteriophage origin of replication; arrow indicates direction of (+) strand synthesis
   2800..3129    +  promoter       SV40 promoter: SV40 enhancer and early promoter
   3196..3987    +  CDS            neo: KKA2_KLEPN - Also known as kan, nptII. Experimental evidence at protein level: Swiss-Prot protein existence level 1. Resistance to kanamycin, neomycin, paromomycin, ribostamycin, butirosin and gentamicin B. From Klebsiella pneumoniae.
   4011..4169    +  CDS            ble (fragment): BLE_KLEPN - Experimental evidence at protein level: Swiss-Prot protein existence level 1. Binding protein with a strong affinity to the bleomycin family of antibiotics. Binds to CL990; an antimitotic-antibiotic compound. From Klebsiella pneumoniae.
   4164..4285    +  polyA_signal   SV40 poly(A) signal: SV40 polyadenylation signal
   4358..4374    -  protein_bind   lac operator: The lac repressor binds to the lac operator to inhibit transcription in E. coli. This inhibition can be relieved by adding lactose or isopropyl-β-D-thiogalactopyranoside (IPTG). lac repressor encoded by lacI
   4382..4412    -  promoter       lac promoter: promoter for the E. coli lac operon
   4427..4448    -  protein_bind   CAP binding site: CAP binding activates transcription in the presence of cAMP. E. coli catabolite activator protein
   4461..4553    -  CDS            lacI (fragment): lac repressor; lacI; The lac repressor binds to the lac operator to inhibit transcription in E. coli. This inhibition can be relieved by adding lactose or isopropyl-β-D-thiogalactopyranoside (IPTG).
   4736..5324    -  rep_origin     ori: high-copy-number ColE1/pMB1/pBR322/pUC origin of replication
   5495..6355    -  CDS            AmpR: β-lactamase; bla; confers resistance to ampicillin, carbenicillin, and related antibiotics
   6356..6460    -  promoter       AmpR promoter: bla
