[The description below was written by a language model from this plasmid's Addgene catalogue record and pLannotate feature annotations shown in this document.]
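Description:
pcDNA flag-Pcbp2 is a mammalian expression plasmid of about 6.5 kb built on the pcDNA3.1(+) backbone. It carries a synthesized, codon-optimized open reading frame for mouse Pcbp2 (poly(rC)-binding protein 2, also known as alphaCP-2 or Hnrpx). In bacteria it replicates from a high-copy ColE1/pUC-type origin and is selected with ampicillin through the β-lactamase gene and its native promoter. An f1 origin is also present, which in principle allows single-stranded DNA production. For mammalian cells the backbone provides a neomycin phosphotransferase cassette driven by the SV40 enhancer/early promoter and terminated by the SV40 polyadenylation signal. This cassette permits G418 selection of stable transfectants.

The payload is transcribed from the human cytomegalovirus immediate early enhancer and promoter and terminated by the bovine growth hormone polyadenylation signal. A T7 promoter lies between the CMV promoter and the insert, where it serves as a sequencing primer site and could support in vitro transcription. The coding region begins with an N-terminal FLAG epitope; the annotation tool matched it as a short fragment of a multi-FLAG tag, consistent with a single copy. The Pcbp2 sequence follows and was cloned between BamHI and XbaI sites that remain intact. Several small annotations, including the truncated HIV-1 LTR fragment, the ble and lacI fragments, and the lac promoter/operator remnants, are short matches that appear to be backbone sequence rather than functional elements.

Pcbp2 is a single-stranded nucleic acid binding protein with a preference for C-rich sequences. The FLAG tag allows detection or immunoprecipitation of the overexpressed protein. The plasmid was deposited with a study of post-transcriptional regulation and alternative exon splicing in vertebrate photoreceptors, but the record does not describe the specific experiments in which it was used.
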