Addgene plasmid #184028: pcDNA flag-Pcbp2
Purpose: Codon optimized Pcbp2 clone with N-terminal flag tag
Depositing lab: Peter Stoilov. Depositing organization: West Virginia State University. Publication: The Musashi proteins direct post-transcriptional control of protein expression and alternate exon splicing in vertebrate photoreceptors. Matalkah F, Jeong B, Sheridan M, Horstick E, Ramamurthy V, Stoilov P. Commun Biol. 2022 Sep 24;5(1):1011. doi: 10.1038/s42003-022-03990-w. PubMed 36153373.
Backbone
  Vector backbone: pcDNA3.1(+)
  Backbone manufacturer: Invitrogen
  Vector type: Mammalian Expression
Growth in bacteria
  Bacterial resistance: Ampicillin, 100 μg/mL
  Growth temperature: 37°C
  Growth strain: DH5alpha
  Copy number: High Copy
Gene/Insert
  Gene/Insert name: Pcbp2
  Species: M. musculus (mouse)
  Mutation: Codon optimized
  Entrez Gene: Pcbp2 (a.k.a. Hnrpx, alphaCP-2)
  Promoter: CMV
  Tag / fusion protein: Flag (N terminal on insert)
  Cloning method: Unknown
  Sequencing primers: 5′ T7; 3′ pcDNA3.1/BGH reverse priming site
Resource information
  A portion of this plasmid was derived from a plasmid made by: Synthesized by GenScript
Terms and licenses: Academic/Nonprofit Terms; Industry Terms: Not Available to Industry
Depositor comments: 5' Cloning Site: BamHI (not destroyed), 3' Cloning Site: XbaI (not destroyed). Please visit https://www.biorxiv.org/content/10.1101/2022.03.09.483688v1 for bioRxiv preprint.
How to cite: pcDNA flag-Pcbp2 was a gift from Peter Stoilov (Addgene plasmid # 184028 ; http://n2t.net/addgene:184028 ; RRID:Addgene_184028)
